>Addgene plasmid #56184 | mCrimson-Tubulin-6 | depositor partial sequence | sequence record 87083 | insert sequence
CGTCAGATCCGCTAGCGCTACCGGTCGCCACCATGGTGAGCAAGGGCGAGGAGCTGATCAAGGAGAACAT
GCACAGCAAGCTGTACCTGGAAGGCAGCGTGAACGGCCACCAGTTCAAGTGCACCCACGAAGGGGAGGGC
AAGCCCTACGAGGGCACCCAGACCAACAGGATCAAGGTGGTGGAGGGAGGCCCCCTGCCGTTCGCATTCG
ACATCCTGGCCACCATGTTTATGTACGGGAGCAAGGCCTTCATCAAGTACCCCAAGGGCCTCCCCGATTA
TTTTAAGCAGTCCTTCCCTGAGGGCTTCACATGGGAGAGAGTCATGGTGTTCGAAGACGGGGGCGTGCTG
ACCGCCACCCAGGACACCAGCCTCCAGGACGGCTGCCTCATCTACAACGTGAAGCTGAGAGGGGTGAACT
TCCCAGCCAACGGCCCCGTGATGAAGCAGACAACACTGGGCTGGGAGCCCAGCACCGAGACCCTGTACCC
CGCTGACGGCGCCCTGGAAGGCAGATGCGACATGGCCCTGAAGCTCGTGGGCGGGGGCCACCTGCACTGC
AACTTCAAGACCACATACAAATCCAAGAAACCCGCTACAAACCTCAAGATGCCCGGCGTCCACTACGTGG
ACCGCAGACTGGAAAGAATCAAGGAGGCCGACAACGAGACCTACGTCGAGCAGCACGAGGTGGCTGTGGC
CAGATACTGCGACCTCCCTAGCAAACTGGGGCACAAACTTAATGGCATGGACGAGCTGTACAAGTCCGGA
CTCAGATCTCGAGTGCGTGAGTGCATCTCCATCCACGTTGGCCAGGCTGGTGTCCAGATTGGCAATGCCT
GCTGGGAGCTCTACTGCCTGGAACACGGCATCCAGCCCGATGGCCAGATGCCAAGTGACAAGACCATTGG
GGGAGGAGATGACTCCTTCAACACCTTCTTCAGTGAGACGGGCGCTGGCAAGCACGTGCCCCGGGCTGTG
TTTGTAGACTTGGAACCCACAGTCATTGATGAAGTTCGCACTGGCACCTACCGCCAGCTCTTCCACCCTG
AGCAGCTCATCACAGGCAAGGAAGATGCTGCCAATAACTATGCCCGAGGGCACTACACCATTGGCAAGGA
GATCATTGACCTTGTGTTGGACCGAATTCGCAAGCTGGCTGACCAGTGCACCGGTCTTCAGGGCTTCTTG
GTTTTCCACAGCTTTGGTGGGGGAACTGGTTCTGGGTTCACCTCCCTGCTCATGGAACGTCTCTCAGTTG
ATTATGGCAAGAAGTCCAAGCTGGAGTTCTCCATTTACCCAGCACCCCAGGTTTCCACAGCTGTAGTTGA
GCCCTACAACTCCATCCTCACCACCCACACCACCCTGGAGCACTCTGATTGTGCCTTCATGGTAGACAAT
GAGGCCATCTATGACATCTGTCGTAGAAACCTCGATATCGAGCGCCCAACCTACACTAACCTTAACCGCC
TTATTAGCCAGATTGTGTCCTCCATCACTGCTTCCCTGAGATTTGATGGAGCCCTGAATGTTGACCTGAC
AGAATTCCAGACCAACCTGGTGCCCTACCCCCGCATCCACTTCCCTCTGGCCACATATGCCCCTGTCATC
TCTGCTGAGAAAGCCTACCATGAACAGCTTTCTGTAGCAGAGATCACCAATGCTTGCTTTGAGCCAGCCA
ACCAGATGGTGAAATGTGACCCTCGCCATGGTAAATACATGGCTTGCTGCCTGTTGTACCGTGGTGACGT
GGTTCCCAAAGATGTCAATGCTGCCATTGCCACCATCAAAACCAAGCGCAGCATCCAGTTTGTGGATTGG
TGCCCCACTGGCTTCAAGGTTGGCATCAACTACCAGCCTCCCACTGTGGTGCCTGGTGGAGACCTGGCCA
AGGTACAGAGAGCTGTGTGCATGCTGAGCAACACCACAGCCATTGCTGAGGCCTGGGCTCGCCTGGACCA
CAAGTTTGACCTGATGTATGCCAAGCGTGCCTTTGTTCACTGGTACGTGGGTGAGGGGATGGAGGAAGGC
GAGTTTTCAGAGGCCCGTGAAGATATGGCTGCCCTTGAGAAGGATTATGAGGAGGTTGGTGTGGATTCTG
TTGAAGGAGAGGGTGAGGAAGAAGGAGAGGAATACTAAGGATCCACCGGATCTAGATAACTGATCATAAT
CAGCCATACCACAT
