[The description below was written by a language model from this plasmid's Addgene catalogue record.]
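Description:
mCrimson-Tubulin-6 is a mammalian expression plasmid that produces human alpha-tubulin (TUBA1B, also known as K-ALPHA-1) fused to the red fluorescent protein mCrimson. It is built on an mCrimson fluorescent-protein backbone of about 4.75 kb without the insert. Transcription of the fusion is driven by the CMV promoter, a strong constitutive promoter widely used in cultured mammalian cells. The listed 3′ sequencing primer anneals to an SV40 polyadenylation region, indicating that the transcript ends in an SV40 polyA signal. The plasmid is maintained in E. coli at high copy number under kanamycin selection. It also carries a neomycin resistance marker, so transfected mammalian cells can be selected with G418 if stable lines are wanted.

The record names mCrimson as the tag but does not say at which end of tubulin it sits. The construct name suggests mCrimson precedes tubulin, with the "6" possibly denoting linker length, but neither point is confirmed by the record. The cloning method is listed as unknown, and no feature table is available to verify the origin of replication or other backbone elements.

The stated purpose is microtubule localization. When the fusion is expressed, labelled tubulin incorporates into the microtubule network and makes it visible by fluorescence microscopy, with excitation at 588 nm and emission at 615 nm. This makes the construct useful as a red microtubule marker for imaging cytoskeletal organisation and dynamics in fixed or living cells. Its red emission should also allow it to be combined with spectrally distinct green or blue reporters in multicolour experiments.
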