Addgene plasmid #56184: mCrimson-Tubulin-6
Purpose: Localization: Microtubules, Excitation: 588, Emission: 615
Depositing lab: Michael Davidson. Depositing organization: Florida State University, Tallahassee.
Backbone
  Vector backbone: mCrimson
  Backbone size w/o insert (bp): 4750
  Vector type: Mammalian Expression
  Selectable markers: Neomycin (select with G418)
Growth in bacteria
  Bacterial resistance: Kanamycin, 50 μg/mL
  Growth temperature: 37°C
  Growth strain: DH5alpha
  Copy number: High Copy
Gene/Insert
  Gene/Insert name: Tubulin (alt name: NM_006082.2)
  Species: H. sapiens (human)
  Entrez Gene: TUBA1B (a.k.a. K-ALPHA-1)
  Promoter: CMV
  Tag / fusion protein: mCrimson
  Cloning method: Unknown
  Sequencing primers: 5′ CMV-F; 3′ SV40pA-R
Terms and licenses: Academic/Nonprofit Terms; Industry Terms
Depositor comments: . Excitation = 588; Emission = 615
How to cite: mCrimson-Tubulin-6 was a gift from Michael Davidson (Addgene plasmid # 56184 ; http://n2t.net/addgene:56184 ; RRID:Addgene_56184)
